Addgene plasmid #168899: pEntry_HCoV-HKU1-nsp10
Purpose: Gateway-compatible Entry vector
Depositing lab: Pascal Falter-Braun. Depositing organization: Helmholtz Munich. Publication: A resource of human coronavirus protein-coding sequences in a flexible, multipurpose Gateway Entry clone collection. Weller B, Lin CW, Pogoutse O, Sauer M, Marin-de la Rosa N, Strobel A, Young V, Knapp JJ, Rayhan A, Falter C, Kim DK, Roth FP, Falter-Braun P. G3 (Bethesda). 2023 Jul 5;13(7):jkad105. doi: 10.1093/g3journal/jkad105. PubMed 37267226.
Backbone
  Vector backbone: pENTR223.1*SfiI
  Backbone size w/o insert (bp): 2800
  Vector type: Gateway-compatible Entry vector
Growth in bacteria
  Bacterial resistance: Spectinomycin, 50 μg/mL
  Growth temperature: 37°C
  Growth strain: DH5alpha
  Copy number: High Copy
Gene/Insert
  Gene/Insert name: HCoV-HKU1-nsp10 (alt name: nsp10)
  Species: Other
  Insert size (bp): 411
  Entrez Gene: ORF1ab (a.k.a. HCHV1gp1)
  Cloning method: Restriction Enzyme; 5′ cloning site SfiI (unknown if destroyed); 3′ cloning site SfiI (unknown if destroyed)
  Sequencing primers: 5′ M13 uni (-21); 3′ M13 rev (-29)
Resource information
  A portion of this plasmid was derived from a plasmid made by: Synthesized by Twist Bioscience
Terms and licenses: Academic/Nonprofit Terms; Industry Terms: Not Available to Industry
Depositor comments: 5'-linker: SfiI-BamHI-ATG-BamHI (GGCCGTCAaggccaggatccatgggatcc), 3'-linker: PacI-TAA-AsiSI-SfiI (cttaatTAAgacgcgatcgcggcctcatGGGCC).
How to cite: pEntry_HCoV-HKU1-nsp10 was a gift from Pascal Falter-Braun (Addgene plasmid # 168899 ; http://n2t.net/addgene:168899 ; RRID:Addgene_168899)
