[The description below was written by a language model from this plasmid's Addgene catalogue record and pLannotate feature annotations shown in this document.]
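Description:
pEntry_HCoV-HKU1-nsp10 is a Gateway-compatible entry clone built on the pENTR223.1 backbone (SfiI-adapted version) that carries the coding sequence for non-structural protein 10 (nsp10) of human coronavirus HKU1. It is a small bacterial plasmid of about 3.3 kb, maintained in E. coli through a high-copy ColE1/pUC-type origin. It is selected with spectinomycin by means of the aadA (SmR) aminoglycoside adenylyltransferase gene, which lies downstream of an integron Pc promoter fragment and a residual piece of a gentamicin resistance gene. The short lacI and lacZα fragments in the annotation appear to be non-functional backbone remnants.

The 411 bp insert was produced by gene synthesis and cloned between SfiI sites. The annotation matches it to the ORF1a replicase polyprotein of HCoV-HKU1 isolate N1. The nsp1 functional text in that annotation is generic to the polyprotein entry and does not describe this segment, which the catalogue identifies as nsp10. According to the depositor, the 5′ linker places an ATG start codon between two BamHI sites, and the 3′ linker carries a TAA stop codon associated with PacI and AsiSI sites. This layout suggests the start and stop codons could be removed by restriction digestion to allow tag fusions, although the record does not say so explicitly.

The insert sits between attL1 and attL2, so LR Clonase recombination can move it into any attR-containing destination vector. The rrnB T1 and T2 terminators upstream shield the cassette from read-through transcription, and a T7 promoter lies just outside attL2, facing the insert. The plasmid has no expression promoter for the ORF, and it serves as a shuttle clone within a collection of human coronavirus ORFs.
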