Features (pLannotate 1.2.2; 12 found; start..end, strand, type, name):
    717..809     +  CDS            lacI (fragment): lac repressor; lacI; The lac repressor binds to the lac operator to inhibit transcription in E. coli. This inhibition can be relieved by adding lactose or isopropyl-β-D-thiogalactopyranoside (IPTG).
    864..891     -  terminator     rrnB T2 terminator: transcription terminator T2 from the E. coli rrnB gene
   1023..1066    +  terminator     rrnB T1 terminator: Escherichia coli rrnB; transcription terminator T1 from the E. coli rrnB gene
   1113..1149    -  CDS            lacZα (fragment): LacZα fragment of β-galactosidase; lacZ fragment
   1165..1261    +  protein_bind   attL1: mutant version of attL; recombination site for the Gateway® LR reaction LR Clonase™
   1294..1704    +  CDS            R1A_CVHN1 (fragment): Experimental evidence at protein level: Swiss-Prot protein existence level 1. [Non-structural protein 1]: binds to the 40S ribosomal subunit and inhibits host translation. The nsp1-40S ribosome complex further induces an endonucleolytic cleavage near the 5'UTR of host mRNAs, targeting them for degradation. By suppressing host gene expression, nsp1 facilitates efficient viral gene expression in infected cells and evasion from host immune response (By similarity). From Human coronavirus HKU1 (isolate N1) (HCoV-HKU1).
   1736..1834    -  protein_bind   attL2: mutant version of attL; recombination site for the Gateway® LR reaction LR Clonase™
   1852..1870    -  promoter       T7 promoter: promoter for bacteriophage T7 RNA polymerase
   2060..2083    +  promoter       Pc promoter (fragment): intI1 (promoter lies within the coding sequence); class 1 integron promoter
   2259..2315    +  CDS            GmR (fragment): gentamycin acetyltransferase; aacC1; confers resistance to gentamycin
   2322..3113    +  CDS            SmR: aminoglycoside adenylyltransferase (Murphy, 1985); aadA; confers resistance to spectinomycin and streptomycin
   3206..534     +  rep_origin     ori (across the origin): high-copy-number ColE1/pMB1/pBR322/pUC origin of replication
>Addgene plasmid #168899 | pEntry_HCoV-HKU1-nsp10 | depositor full sequence | sequence record 327361 | Full Sequence
CTACCAGCGGTGGTTTGTTTGCCGGATCAAGAGCTACCAACTCTTTTTCCGAAGGTAACTGGCTTCAGCA
GAGCGCAGATACCAAATACTGTCCTTCTAGTGTAGCCGTAGTTAGGCCACCACTTCAAGAACTCTGTAGC
ACCGCCTACATACCTCGCTCTGCTAATCCTGTTACCAGTGGCTGCTGCCAGTGGCGATAAGTCGTGTCTT
ACCGGGTTGGACTCAAGACGATAGTTACCGGATAAGGCGCAGCGGTCGGGCTGAACGGGGGGTTCGTGCA
CACAGCCCAGCTTGGAGCGAACGACCTACACCGAACTGAGATACCTACAGCGTGAGCATTGAGAAAGCGC
CACGCTTCCCGAAGGGAGAAAGGCGGACAGGTATCCGGTAAGCGGCAGGGTCGGAACAGGAGAGCGCACG
AGGGAGCTTCCAGGGGGAAACGCCTGGTATCTTTATAGTCCTGTCGGGTTTCGCCACCTCTGACTTGAGC
GTCGATTTTTGTGATGCTCGTCAGGGGGGCGGAGCCTATGGAAAAACGCCAGCAACGCGGCCTTTTTACG
GTTCCTGGCCTTTTGCTGGCCTTTTGCTCACATGTTCTTTCCTGCGTTATCCCCTGATTCTGTGGATAAC
CGTATTACCGCCTTTGAGTGAGCTGATACCGCTCGCCGCAGCCGAACGACCGAGCGCAGCGAGTCAGTGA
GCGAGGAAGCGGAAGAGCGCCCAATACGCAAACCGCCTCTCCCCGCGCGTTGGCCGATTCATTAATGCAG
CTGGCACGACAGGTTTCCCGACTGGAAAGCGGGCAGTGAGCGCAACGCAATTAATACGCGTACCGCTAGC
CAGGAAGAGTTTGTAGAAACGCAAAAAGGCCATCCGTCAGGATGGCCTTCTGCTTAGTTTGATGCCTGGC
AGTTTATGGCGGGCGTCCTGCCCGCCACCCTCCGGGCCGTTGCTTCACAACGTTCAAATCCGCTCCCGGC
GGATTTGTCCTACTCAGGAGAGCGTTCACCGACAAACAACAGATAAAACGAAAGGCCCAGTCTTCCGACT
GAGCCTTTCGTTTTATTTGATGCCTGGCAGTTCCCTACTCTCGCGTTAACGCTAGCATGGATGTTTTCCC
AGTCACGACGTTGTAAAACGACGGCCAGTCTTAAGCTCGGGCCCCAAATAATGATTTTATTTTGACTGAT
AGTGACCTGTTCGTTGCAACAAATTGATGAGCAATGCTTTTTTATAATGCCAACTTTGTACAAAAAAGCA
GAAGGGCCGTCAAGGCCAGGATCCATGGGATCCGCTGGTGTTGCTACTGAGTATGCAGCTAATTCTTCTA
TACTTTCATTATGTGCATTTTCTGTAGATCCTAAGAAAACTTATTTAGATTATATACAACAAGGTGGTGT
ACCTATAATTAATTGTGTTAAAATGCTCTGTGATCATGCTGGTACTGGTATGGCCATTACTATTAAACCT
GAGGCTACTATTAACCAAGATTCTTATGGTGGTGCCTCAGTTTGTATTTATTGCCGTGCACGTGTAGAGC
ATCCAGATGTAGATGGTATATGTAAATTACGTGGTAAATTTGTACAAGTCCCTTTGGGTATAAAAGATCC
TATTCTTTATGTGTTAACACATGATGTTTGTCAAGTCTGTGGTTTTTGGAGAGATGGCAGTTGTTCCTGT
GTAGGTTCAAGTGTCGCTGTTCAACTTAATTAAGACGCGATCGCGGCCTCATGGGCCCAGCTTTCTTGTA
CAAAGTTGGCATTATAAAAAATAATTGCTCATCAATTTGTTGCAACGAACAGGTCACTATCAGTCAAAAT
AAAATCATTATTTGCCATCCAGCTGATATCCCCTATAGTGAGTCGTATTACATGGTCATAGCTGTTTCCT
GGCAGCTCTGGCCCGTGTCTCAAAATCTCTGATGTTACATTGCACAAGATAAAAATATATCATCATGCCT
CCTCTAGACCAGCCAGGACAGAAATGCCTCGACTTCGCTGCTGCCCAAGGTTGCCGGGTGACGCACACCG
TGGAAACGGATGAAGGCACGAACCCAGTGGACATAAGCCTGTTCGGTTCGTAAGCTGTAATGCAAGTAGC
GTATGCGCTCACGCAACTGGTCCAGAACCTTGACCGAACGCAGCGGTGGTAACGGCGCAGTGGCGGTTTT
CATGGCTTGTTATGACTGTTTTTTTGGGGTACAGTCTATGCCTCGGGCATCCAAGCAGCAAGCGCGTTAC
GCCGTGGGTCGATGTTTGATGTTATGGAGCAGCAACGATGTTACGCAGCAGGGCAGTCGCCCTAAAACAA
AGTTAAACATCATGAGGGAAGCGGTGATCGCCGAAGTATCGACTCAACTATCAGAGGTAGTTGGCGTCAT
CGAGCGCCATCTCGAACCGACGTTGCTGGCCGTACATTTGTACGGCTCCGCAGTGGATGGCGGCCTGAAG
CCACACAGTGATATTGATTTGCTGGTTACGGTGACCGTAAGGCTTGATGAAACAACGCGGCGAGCTTTGA
TCAACGACCTTTTGGAAACTTCGGCTTCCCCTGGAGAGAGCGAGATTCTCCGCGCTGTAGAAGTCACCAT
TGTTGTGCACGACGACATCATTCCGTGGCGTTATCCAGCTAAGCGCGAACTGCAATTTGGAGAATGGCAG
CGCAATGACATTCTTGCAGGTATCTTCGAGCCAGCCACGATCGACATTGATCTGGCTATCTTGCTGACAA
AAGCAAGAGAACATAGCGTTGCCTTGGTAGGTCCAGCGGCGGAGGAACTCTTTGATCCGGTTCCTGAACA
GGATCTATTTGAGGCGCTAAATGAAACCTTAACGCTATGGAACTCGCCGCCCGACTGGGCTGGCGATGAG
CGAAATGTAGTGCTTACGTTGTCCCGCATTTGGTACAGCGCAGTAACCGGCAAAATCGCGCCGAAGGATG
TCGCTGCCGACTGGGCAATGGAGCGCCTGCCGGCCCAGTATCAGCCCGTCATACTTGAAGCTAGACAGGC
TTATCTTGGACAAGAAGAAGATCGCTTGGCCTCGCGCGCAGATCAGTTGGAAGAATTTGTCCACTACGTG
AAAGGCGAGATCACCAAGGTAGTCGGCAAATAACCCTCGAGCCACCCATGACCAAAATCCCTTAACGTGA
GTTACGCGTCGTTCCACTGAGCGTCAGACCCCGTAGAAAAGATCAAAGGATCTTCTTGAGATCCTTTTTT
TCTGCGCGTAATCTGCTGCTTGCAAACAAAAAAACCACCG
