>Addgene plasmid #168899 | pEntry_HCoV-HKU1-nsp10 | depositor partial sequence | sequence record 327362 | gene-specific Insert sequence
GCTGGTGTTGCTACTGAGTATGCAGCTAATTCTTCTATACTTTCATTATGTGCATTTTCTGTAGATCCTA
AGAAAACTTATTTAGATTATATACAACAAGGTGGTGTACCTATAATTAATTGTGTTAAAATGCTCTGTGA
TCATGCTGGTACTGGTATGGCCATTACTATTAAACCTGAGGCTACTATTAACCAAGATTCTTATGGTGGT
GCCTCAGTTTGTATTTATTGCCGTGCACGTGTAGAGCATCCAGATGTAGATGGTATATGTAAATTACGTG
GTAAATTTGTACAAGTCCCTTTGGGTATAAAAGATCCTATTCTTTATGTGTTAACACATGATGTTTGTCA
AGTCTGTGGTTTTTGGAGAGATGGCAGTTGTTCCTGTGTAGGTTCAAGTGTCGCTGTTCAA
